Addgene plasmid #65579: PAS512 (TJF032 S377R)
Purpose: pETDuet-1 Containing FadD S377R
Depositing lab: Pamela Silver. Depositing organization: Harvard Medical School. Publication: Enhancement of E. coli acyl-CoA synthetase FadD activity on medium chain fatty acids. Ford TJ, Way JC. PeerJ. 2015 Jun 30;3:e1040. doi: 10.7717/peerj.1040. eCollection 2015. PubMed 26157619.
Backbone
  Vector backbone: pETDuet-1
  Backbone manufacturer: Novagen
  Backbone size w/o insert (bp): 5420
  Total vector size (bp): 7084
  Vector type: Bacterial Expression
Growth in bacteria
  Bacterial resistance: Ampicillin, 100 μg/mL
  Growth temperature: 37°C
  Growth strain: Mach1
  Copy number: High Copy
Gene/Insert
  Gene/Insert name: FadD
  Species: E. coli
  Insert size (bp): 1686
  Mutation: S377R
  Promoter: T7 lacO
  Cloning method: Restriction Enzyme; 5′ cloning site NcoI (unknown if destroyed); 3′ cloning site HindIII (unknown if destroyed)
  Sequencing primers: 5′ ctcgatcccgcgaaattaatacg; 3′ CTTAAGCATTATGCGGCCGCAAG
Terms and licenses: Academic/Nonprofit Terms; Industry Terms: Not Available to Industry
How to cite: PAS512 (TJF032 S377R) was a gift from Pamela Silver (Addgene plasmid # 65579 ; http://n2t.net/addgene:65579 ; RRID:Addgene_65579)
