[The description below was written by a language model from this plasmid's Addgene catalogue record.]
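Description:
PAS512 (TJF032 S377R) is a bacterial expression plasmid built on the Novagen pETDuet-1 backbone, a vector designed for T7 RNA polymerase-driven protein production in E. coli. It is selected with ampicillin and is recorded as high copy. The backbone is listed at about 5.4 kb and the complete plasmid at roughly 7.1 kb. No feature table accompanies the record, so the origin of replication, the lacI repressor gene and the second expression cassette characteristic of Duet vectors are not itemised here and can only be assumed from the backbone identity.

The payload is the E. coli fadD gene, an insert of about 1.7 kb encoding the acyl-CoA synthetase FadD, carrying the single amino-acid substitution S377R. It was placed between NcoI and HindIII sites by restriction cloning, under a T7 promoter with a lac operator. This arrangement keeps transcription repressed until induction in a host that supplies T7 RNA polymerase. The record does not state whether the protein carries an affinity tag, nor whether the cloning sites survived.

FadD activates free fatty acids to their acyl-CoA thioesters, and the associated publication concerns improving the enzyme's activity on medium-chain fatty acids. This plasmid therefore appears to be one of a set of FadD variants from that work, used to express the S377R mutant for comparison of its activity with the wild-type enzyme, although the record does not describe the specific effect of this substitution.
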