>Addgene plasmid #65579 | PAS512 (TJF032 S377R) | addgene partial sequence | sequence record 114666 | pBRrevBam 5'-GGTGATGTCGGCGATATAGG-3'
ATGCCGGCCACGATGCGTCCGGCGTAGAGGATCGAGATCGATCTCGATCCCGCGAAATTAATACGACTCA
CTATAGGGGAATTGTGAGCGGATAACAATTCCCCTCTAGAAATAATTTTGTTTAACTTTAAGAAGGAGAT
ATACCATGGCATTGAAGAAGGTTTGGCTTAACCGTTATCCCGCGGACGTTCCGACGGAGATCAACCCTGA
CCGTTATCAATCTCTGGTAGATATGTTTGAGCAGTCGGTCGCGCGCTACGCCGATCAACCTGCGTTTGTG
AATATGGGGGAGGTAATGACCTTCCGCAAGCTGGAAGAACGCAGTCGCGCGTTTGCCGCTTATTTGCAAC
AAGGGTTGGGGCTGAAGAAAGGCGATCGCGTTGCGTTGATGATGCCTAATTTATTGCAATATCCGGTGGC
GCTGTTTGGCATTTTGCGTGCCGGGATGATCGTCGTAAACGTTAACCCGTTGTATACCCCGCGTGAGCTT
GAGCATCAGCTTAACGATAGCGGCGCATCGGCGATTGTTATCGTGTCTAACTTTGCTCACACACTGGAAA
AAGTGGTTGATAAAACCGCCGTTCAGCACGTAATTCTGACCCGTATGGGCGATCAGCTATCTACGGCAAA
AGGCACGGTAGTCAATTTCGTTGTTAAATACATCAAGCGTTTGGTGCCGAAATACCATCTGCCAGATGCC
ATTTCATTTCGTAGCGCACTGCATAACGGCTACCGGATGCAGTACGTCAAACCCGAACTGGTGCCGGAAG
ATTTAGCTTTTCTGCAATACACCGGCGGCACCACTGGTGTGGCGAAAGGCGCGATGCTGACTCACCGCAA
TATGCTGGCGAACCTGGAACAGGTTAACGCGACCTATGGTCCGCTGTTGCATCCGGGCAAAGAGCTGGTG
GTGACGGCGCTGCCGCTGTATCACATTTTTGCCCTGACCATTAACTGCCTGCTGTTTATCGAACTGGG
