>Addgene plasmid #65579 | PAS512 (TJF032 S377R) | addgene partial sequence | sequence record 114667 | T7term 5'-GCTAGTTATTGCTCAGCGG-3'
TAGTAGACGAGTCCATGTGCTGGCGTTCAAATTTCGCAGCAGCGGTTTCTTTACCAGACTCGAGGGTACC
GACGTCAGCGATCGCGTGGCCGGCCGATATCCAATTGAGATCTGCCATATGTATATCTCCTTCTTATACT
TAACTAATATACTAAGATGGGGAATTGTTATCCGCTCACAATTCCCCTATAGTGAGTCGTATTAATTTCG
ATTATGCGGCCGTGTACAATACGATTACTTTCTGTTCGACTTAAGCATTATGCGGCCGCAAGCTTGGATC
CTCATTCATTCAGTGATGATGATGGTGATGAGAAGAACCTCAGGCTTTATTGTCCACTTTGCCGCGCGCT
TCGTCACGTAATTCTCGTCGCAAAATTTTTCCGACGTTAGATTTCGGTAACTCATCACGAAACTCCACCA
GCTTCGGTACTTTGTAGCCCGTGAGCTGACGGCGGCAAAAGGTCACCAGTGACTCTTCGGTAAGCGATGG
ATCTTTTTTCACTACGAAGATTTTCACCGCTTCACCACTGGAGCCGGAAGGTACGCCAACAGCCGCGACT
TCCTGTACGCCAGGATGCTGCATGACGACATCTTCAATCTCGTTGGGATAGACGTTAAAACCGGAAACCA
GAATCATGTCTTTTTTACGATCGACAATGCGCAGGAACCCTTCTTCATCCATCACCGCGATGTCGCCGGT
GTGTAACCAGCCATTTTTGATGATCTCATCTGTAGCATCCGGACGCTGCCAGTAACCCAGCATCACCTGC
GGTCCTTTGACACAAAGCTCACCCGGTTGACCCGGTGGTACTTCATTATCATCATCATCCACCAGTTTGG
CTTCCGTCGACGGCACCGGCAAACCGATGCTTCCACGATGATAATCAATATCATATGGGTTAACGCTGAC
CAGCGGCGCACACTCGGTAAGGCCATAGCCTTCCAGCAGATACTGTCCTGTCAGTTTCACCCAACGCTCT
GCCACCACTTGCTGCACTGGCATCCCTCCGCCTGCGGAAAGAT
